>Addgene plasmid #235863 | pME_Cp_0_3IEE_008_psbE-rps9_IEE_Cr | addgene full sequence | sequence record 471462 | Addgene NGS Result
CATATATTCGCAAGATGTGGCGTGTTACGGTGAAAACCTGGCCTATTTCCCTAAAGGGTTTATTGAGAAT
ATGTTTTTCGTATCAGCCAATCCCTGGGTGAGTTTCACCAGTTTTGATTTAAACGTGGCCAATATGGACA
ACTTCTTCGCCCCCGTTTTCACCATGGGCAAATATTATACGCAAGGCGACAAGGTGCTGATGCCGCTGGC
GATTCAGGTTCATCATGCCGTTTGTGATGGCTTCCATGTCGGCAGAATGCTTAATGAATTACAACAGTAC
TGCGACGAGTGGCAGGGCGGGGCGTAATTTGATATCGAGCTCGCTTGGACTCCTGTTGATAGATCCAGTA
ATGACCTCAGAACTCCATCTGGATTTGTTCAGAACGCTCGGTTGCCGCCGGGCGTTTTTTATTGGTGAGA
ATCCAAGCCTCGAGCTGTCAGACCAAGTTTACTCATATATACTTTAGATTGATTTAAAACTTCATTTTTA
ATTTAAAAGGATCTAGGTGAAGATCCTTTTTGATAATCTCATGACCAAAATCCCTTAACGTGAGTTTTCG
TTCCACTGAGCGTCAGACCCCGTAGAAAAGATCAAAGGATCTTCTTGAGATCCTTTTTTTCTGCGCGTAA
TCTGCTGCTTGCAAACAAAAAAACCACCGCTACCAGCGGTGGTTTGTTTGCCGGATCAAGAGCTACCAAC
TCTTTTTCCGAAGGTAACTGGCTTCAGCAGAGCGCAGATACCAAATACTGTTCTTCTAGTGTAGCCGTAG
TTAGGCCACCACTTCAAGAACTCTGTAGCACCGCCTACATACCTCGCTCTGCTAATCCTGTTACCAGTGG
CTGCTGCCAGTGGCGATAAGTCGTGTCTTACCGGGTTGGACTCAAGACGATAGTTACCGGATAAGGCGCA
GCGGTCGGGCTGAACGGGGGGTTCGTGCACACAGCCCAGCTTGGAGCGAACGACCTACACCGAACTGAGA
TACCTACAGCGTGAGCTATGAGAAAGCGCCACGCTTCCCGAAGGGAGAAAGGCGGACAGGTATCCGGTAA
GCGGCAGGGTCGGAACAGGAGAGCGCACGAGGGAGCTTCCAGGGGGAAACGCCTGGTATCTTTATAGTCC
TGTCGGGTTTCGCCACCTCTGACTTGAGCGTCGATTTTTGTGATGCTCGTCAGGGGGGCGGAGCCTGTGG
AAAAACGCCAGCAACGCGGCCTTTTTACGGTTCCTGGCCTTTTGCTGGCCTTTTGCTCACATGTTCTTTC
CTGCGTTATCCCCTGATTCTGTGGATAACCGTATTACCGCCTTTGAGTGAGCTGATACCGCTCGCCGCAG
CCGAACGACCGAGCGCAGCGAGTCAGTGAGCGAGGAAGCCTGCATAACGCGAAGTAATCTTTTCGGTTTT
AAAGAAAAAGGGCAGGGTGGTGACACCTTGCCCTTTTTTGCCGGACTGCAGCGGCCGCTACTAGTCGCGA
TGAGTGGTCTCACATTACAAAAATAAATTTTTAATTTGCTTTATTTCTATATTTTTTAAAAGACATCCGA
CACCCCTTTTAAAATACAACATAATACCTAAAAGCAACTGAAAAAACAATGAGAGATTTTTTCATCTTTT
GCTAAAGCCATATTACACTTCCCATATAAAATTTTTTATGCTCTCCTTCTGGTAAGTAACCTATTTTTTA
GGTTATATGACTGATTTCGGCCAATAAATTTTAATAGGAGTTTCAAATGTATTGTACATATCGGGAAAAT
GCTTGTCACAAATTTTTAATTCGCACATGCGTTAAATTATCAAAAATCGTCTTTCAAAAATATAAATGTT
ACCATTTAAATTGAAATTAAACTCACAAGCAATCAAAATAAACTATAAAAAATATTTTGCAAATAAACAC
AAGGGAATTTAGTTTCCTGTTGAGATTTATGATTCTGTTAAGAGGAAAATGGACGATATTCATTGTAAAA
CCTACCATATCACAAAGTCTAGAAAGTGCGCTAAAAGCACAATGATTAGAACTAATCTTTTACCCTATTA
GTCATCTAGACTAGTGCCAGTTGCTCATGTTTATTTATGAACAATATTTTTTTAAAATCACTAAAAAGCT
TTCTTTATCTTTATGGAAACTCCTATATATATCTTATATTACTATCATATTATTATTTCTTGTACGTGAG
TTATGCTAACTGACATCAATGGACTTTTTCTTTAGGATTTACGTTTTTTTTAATCATTATGTGTGGTAGA
CCCAAATTAAATGCCTTTGCCAAGATTTATATAGATGGTTTGAAAAGGTACTTTTTTTACTTAGAAAAAA
TTTTCTAAGTAAAAAAAGTTTTTAGATTAAAGTACGAGACCACTCATCGCTCTAGAAGCGGCCGCGAATT
CCAGAAATCATCCTTAGCGAAAGCTAAGGATTTTTTTTATCTGAAATTCTGCCTCGTGATACGCCTATTT
TTATAGGTTAATGTCATGATAATAATGGTTTCTTAGACGTCAGGTGGCACTCGAGTTGATCGGGCACGTA
AGAGGTTCCAACTTTCACCATAATGAAATAAGATCACTACCGGGCGTATTTTTTGAGTTATCGAGATTTT
CAGGAGCTAAGGAAGCTAAAATGGAGAAAAAAATCACTGGATATACCACCGTTGATATATCCCAATGGCA
TCGTAAAGAACATTTTGAGGCATTTCAGTCAGTTGCTCAATGTACCTATAACCAGACCGTTCAGCTGGAT
ATTACGGCCTTTTTAAAGACCGTAAAGAAAAATAAGCACAAGTTTTATCCGGCCTTTATTCACATTCTTG
CCCGCCTGATGAATGCTCATCCGGAATTTCGTATGGCAATGAAAGACGGTGAGCTGGTGATATGGGATAG
TGTTCACCCTTGTTACACCGTTTTCCATGAGCAAACTGAAACGTTTTCATCACTCTGGAGTGAATACCAC
GACGATTTCCGGCAGTTTCTACA
Features (pLannotate 1.2.2; 8 found; start..end, strand, type, name):
    328..422     +  terminator     lambda t0 terminator: transcription terminator from phage lambda
    605..1193    +  rep_origin     ori: high-copy-number ColE1/pMB1/pBR322/pUC origin of replication
   1388..1445    -  terminator     his operon terminator: This putative transcriptin terminator from the E. coli his operon has a 2-bp deletion introduced during synthesis. Its efficiency has not been determined.
   1446..1465    -  misc_feature   BioBrick suffix: universal suffix for all parts
   2360..2381    -  misc_feature   BioBrick prefix: BioBrick prefix for parts that do not start with "ATG"
   2384..2427    +  terminator     bacterial terminator: putative bacterial transcription terminator
   2513..2610    +  promoter       cat promoter: promoter of the E. coli cat gene encoding chloramphenicol acetyltransferase
   2611..304     +  CDS            cat (across the origin): CAT_ECOLX - Experimental evidence at protein level: Swiss-Prot protein existence level 1. This enzyme is an effector of chloramphenicol resistance in bacteria. From Escherichia coli. This protein is used as a marker in many commonly used cloning vectors, such as pACYC184.
