[The description below was written by a language model from this plasmid's Addgene catalogue record and pLannotate feature annotations shown in this document.]
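Description:
pME_Cp_0_3IEE_008_psbE-rps9_IEE_Cr is a small (about 3 kb) synthetic-biology part plasmid from a modular cloning toolkit built for engineering the chloroplast of Chlamydomonas reinhardtii. It is based on the pME_Cp_UAV_GFP backbone, whose name suggests a universal acceptor vector in which a GFP dropout is replaced by the incoming part, although the record does not say this. The plasmid is maintained in E. coli at high copy through a ColE1/pUC-type origin. Selection is with chloramphenicol, provided by a cat gene under its native cat promoter. Several bacterial terminators (lambda t0, a his operon terminator and a further putative terminator) flank the functional regions and probably insulate the part from read-through transcription.

The payload is an 862 bp, unmutated fragment from C. reinhardtii, described as the psbE-rps9 IEE. IEE most likely stands for intercistronic expression element, a sequence placed between open reading frames in a plastid operon so that a polycistronic transcript can be processed into stable, translatable units; the record does not spell out the abbreviation. The automated annotation assigns no feature to the insert itself, but the unannotated stretch between the BioBrick suffix and prefix scars matches the expected position and size. The part was inserted using BsaI sites that were destroyed during cloning, consistent with Golden Gate-style assembly. The "0" in the name suggests a basic, level 0 part meant to be combined with promoters, coding sequences and other elements into multigene chloroplast expression constructs. The plasmid carries no chloroplast selection marker or homology arms of its own, so it serves as a building block rather than as a transformation vector.
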