Addgene plasmid #235863: pME_Cp_0_3IEE_008_psbE-rps9_IEE_Cr
Purpose: psbE-rps9 IEE Chlamydomonas reinhardtii
Depositing lab: Tobias Erb. Depositing organization: Max Planck Institute for Terrestrial Microbiology. Publication: A modular high-throughput approach for advancing synthetic biology in the chloroplast of Chlamydomonas. Inckemann RM, Chotel T, Burgis M, Brinkmann CK, Andreas L, Baumann J, Sharma P, Klose M, Barrett J, Ries F, Paczia N, Glatter T, Mackinder LCM, Willmund F, Erb TJ. Nat Plants. 2025 Nov;11(11):2332-2349. doi: 10.1038/s41477-025-02126-2. Epub 2025 Nov 3. PubMed 41184475.
Backbone
  Vector backbone: pME_Cp_UAV_GFP
  Backbone size w/o insert (bp): 2101
  Vector type: Synthetic Biology
Growth in bacteria
  Bacterial resistance: Chloramphenicol, 25 μg/mL
  Growth temperature: 37°C
  Growth strain: DH5alpha
  Copy number: High Copy
Gene/Insert
  Gene/Insert name: psbE-rps9 IEE
  Species: Chlamydomonas reinhardtii
  Insert size (bp): 862
  Mutation: none
  Cloning method: Restriction Enzyme; 5′ cloning site BsaI (destroyed during cloning); 3′ cloning site BsaI (destroyed during cloning)
  Sequencing primers: 5′ CGTATCACGAGGCAGAATTTC; 3′ CCTGCATAACGCGAAGTAATC
Terms and licenses: Academic/Nonprofit Terms; Industry Terms: Not Available to Industry
Depositor comments: Please visit https://doi.org/10.1101/2024.05.08.593163 for bioRxiv preprint.
How to cite: pME_Cp_0_3IEE_008_psbE-rps9_IEE_Cr was a gift from Tobias Erb (Addgene plasmid # 235863 ; http://n2t.net/addgene:235863 ; RRID:Addgene_235863)
